>Addgene plasmid #50816 | SERA4-bio-His | depositor full sequence | sequence record 76304 | SERA4-bio-His sequence 9498 bps
CATGTTGACATTGATTATTGACTAGTTATTAATAGTAATCAATTACGGGGTCATTAGTTCATAGCCCATA
TATGGAGTTCCGCGTTACATAACTTACGGTAAATGGCCCGCCTGGCTGACCGCCCAACGACCCCCGCCCA
TTGACGTCAATAATGACGTATGTTCCCATAGTAACGCCAATAGGGACTTTCCATTGACGTCAATGGGTGG
AGTATTTACGGTAAACTGCCCACTTGGCAGTACATCAAGTGTATCATATGCCAAGTCCGCCCCCTATTGA
CGTCAATGACGGTAAATGGCCCGCCTGGCATTATGCCCAGTACATGACCTTACGGGACTTTCCTACTTGG
CAGTACATCTACGTATTAGTCATCGCTATTACCATGGTGATGCGGTTTTGGCAGTACACCAATGGGCGTG
GATAGCGGTTTGACTCACGGGGATTTCCAAGTCTCCACCCCATTGACGTCAATGGGAGTTTGTTTTGGCA
CCAAAATCAACGGGACTTTCCAAAATGTCGTAATAACCCCGCCCCGTTGACGCAAATGGGCGGTAGGCGT
GTACGGTGGGAGGTCTATATAAGCAGAGCTCGTTTAGTGAACCGTCAGATCCTCACTCTCTTCCGCATCG
CTGTCTGCGAGGGCCAGCTGTTGGGCTCGCGGTTGAGGACAAACTCTTCGCGGTCTTTCCAGTACTCTTG
GATCGGAAACCCGTCGGCCTCCGAACGGTACTCCGCCACCGAGGGACCTGAGCGAGTCCGCATCGACCGG
ATCGGAAAACCTCTCGAGAAAGGCGTCTAACCAGTCACAGTCGCAAGGTAGGCTGAGCACCGTGGCGGGC
GGCAGCGGGTGGCGGTCGGGGTTGTTTCTGGCGGAGGTGCTGCTGATGATGTAATTAAAGTAGGCGGTCT
TGAGACGGCGGATGGTCGAGGTGAGGTGTGGCAGGCTTGAGATCCAGCTGTTGGGGTGAGTACTCCCTCT
CAAAAGCGGGCATTACTTCTGCGCTAAGATTGTCAGTTTCCAAAAACGAGGAGGATTTGATATTCACCTG
GCCCGATCTGGCCATACACTTGAGTGACAATGACATCCACTTTGCCTTTCTCTCCACAGGTGTCCACTCC
CAGGTCCAAGTTTGCCACCATGGAGTTTCAGACCCAGGTACTCATGTCCCTGCTGCTCTGCATGTCTGGT
GCGGCCGCATCTACAACACAGGGCGGCGATACCGATACCCACCCTGGAACACCTCCAGGCGAGGGCTCCG
ATGTGTCTCAGGGCGCTGGACAGGATGCTAGCCAGGGGGCAGGCCAGGACGCCAATCCTGATCCTACCCT
GCCCAAGCCCCCTAGCCCTCCTGCCGACGATACCAAGGATACAGGCAGCCAGGGCGACGCCGATAGCAGC
AGCTCCAAGATCGAGATCCCCCCACTGGTCAAGCCCGAGAACCACAAGACCATCGTGTCCGCCATGCTGA
AGAACTACAAGGGCGTGAAAGTGACCGGCACCTGTGGCGCCGATTTCGGCCTGTTTCTGGTGCCCCACAT
CTATGTGCACGTGAAGTCCGAGGACACCGAGATCGAGCTGAGCAGCGAACTGGCCCCTCCCGAGATGCAG
ACCAAGTTCGACAAGACCCAGCTGAAGAAGTTCTGCGTCAAGGACGACACCAAGAAGTTCGACTTTATCG
CCTACATCTACAAGGACATCCTGGTGTTCAAGTGGAAGGTGTACGAGGAAGGCCTGAGCAAAGAACAGGA
CGTGGACGAGATGAAGTACCTGCTGCCCAACCTGAAGCAGCCCATCACCAGCATCCAGGTGCACAGCTGG
ACCGGCACAAAAGAGAGCTACATCCTGGAAAGCAAGGACTACGTGCTGGGCGAGGGCATGCCTGAGAAGT
GCGACGCTATCGCCACCGACTGCTTTCTGAGCGGCTTCACCGACATCGGCAAGTGCTTCCAGTGCAAGCT
GCTGATGCAGGAAAAGAACATCAACGACGCCTGCTTCAAATACGTGTCCAGCAACCAGAAAGAGCTGATC
AAGAAGCAGCTGAAAATCACCGCCCAGGACGACGAGGAAAGCAGCGAGTACCACCTGAGCGAGAGCATCA
AGAACCTGCTCAAGAATATCTACAAGAAGAACAACGACGACAACAAGAAAAAAGAGCTGCTCCACTTCGA
GAACGTGAACTCCGCCCTGAAGTCTGAGCTGCTGAACTACTGCAACCTGCTGAAAGAAGTGAACATGAAC
GGCGTGCTGAAGGACCACCAGCTGGGCAACGTGCAGGACGTGTTCAACAACCTGGCCAAACTGCTCGAGG
AACACAAAGAAGAGAACGACAACGTCCTGTACCACAAGATGAAGAACGAGGCCCTGTGCCTGAAGAATGT
GAACGACTGGATGAAGAACAAAGCCGGCCTGCTGCTGCCCCAGCTGAGCTACGATCTGACCTATAAGAAC
AACAACTTCGCCGAGTTCACCCAGAACAAGGCCTACACCAGCCAGAACATCGTGGACAAGCTGTACTGCA
ATCACGAGTACTGCAACAGGCTCAAGGACCACAACAACTGTATCAGCAAGATCAACGTCGAGGACCAGAA
GAACTGCGCCCTGTCCTGGGCCTTCGCCAGCAAGTATCACCTGGAAACCATCAAGTGCATGAAGGGCTAC
GAGCCCCTGAACGCCGCCGTGCTGTACGTGACCAACTGCCTGAAAAACAAGAACAAGGATGTGTGCACCG
AGGGCAGCAACCCTCTGGTGTTCCTGGAAACAATCGAGGAAAAGGGCTTCCTGCCCACCGAGAGCAACTA
CCCCTACGACCAGAGCAAAGTGGGCGACATCTGCCCCCAGCTGCAGAACGATTGGGACAACGTGTTCGAG
AACACCAAGGTGCTGGACTACAACAACGGCCCCTTCAGCGTGGGCACCAAGGGCTACATTGCCTACGAGA
GCGAGGCCTTCCAGAAAGACATGCACAGCTTCGTGAAGCTCGTGAAGGACGAGATCATGAACAAGGGCAG
CGTGATCGCCTATGTGAAGGCCGAGAATGTGCTGGGCTATGAGCTGAACGGCAAGAAAGTGCAGAACCTG
TGCGGCGATAAGACCCCCGACCACGTCGTGAATATCGTGGGCTACGGCAACTACATCAACAACAAGGGGG
AGAAGAAATCCTACTGGATCGTGCGGAACTCCTGGGGCAAGTACTGGGGCGACGACGGCTACTTCAAAGT
GGATATGTACGGCCCCTCTACCTGCGAGGACAACTTCATCCACACCGTGGTCGTGTTCAATGTGCAGGTC
CCCATCAACGAGAAGTTTGACAAGAAAGAGCACGACATCTATAACTACTACCTCAAGACCAGCCCCGAGT
TCTACCACAACCTGTACTATAAGACCTTCAACAGCAACAAAGAAGAAAAGTCCATGAACAAGAACAGCTA
CGTGTACGGCCAGGACACCACCCCCGTGGAAAATGAGGCCCCTAGAAGCGGCGTGCAGAAGCCTACCGAG
CTGTCCTCTACCGAGAGCCAGACCGTGTCCCCTCCAAACGAAGCCCAGACAGAGAGCCTGCTGAGCGGCG
GCTCCCAGGTCACAAATCCTGCCCTGACCCAGAGCACCAGCTCCAGCTCTGGCCAGCAGGAAACCGGCCC
TCTGAGCACACAGGGACTGTCTCCAGCCACCGGCGACCCCAAGGGCAAAGAGCAGGAAGCTTCTCCCGCC
GAGGGACTGAGCGGAGTGCTGAACCCTGCCAAAGAAGTCACCAGCGAAGAGAAGATCCAGATCATCCATC
TGCTGAAGCACATCAAGAATTCCAAGATCAGACGGGGCCTGGTCAAGTACAACCACGAGTTCGAAGTGGG
AGACAACAGCTGCAGCAGAAGCACCTCCAAGAACGCCGAAATGCACGACGAGTGCGTGAACATCTGCGAG
AAGTACTGGCCCGAGTGCAGAGGCACAGCCGTGCCTGGCTACTGTCTGAGCACCCACGACGATAAGAACG
AGTGCGACTTCTGCTACGTGGGCGCGCCGTCGACCTCCATCACGGCCTATAAGAGTGAGGGGGAGTCAGC
GGAGTTCTCCTTCCCACTCAACCTTGGAGAGGAAAGCCTGCAGGGAGAGTTGAGATGGAAGGCAGAGAAG
GCTCCTTCTTCCCAGTCCTGGATCACCTTCTCCCTAAAGAACCAAAAGGTGTCTGTGCAGAAGTCTACTA
GCAACCCCAAGTTCCAGCTGTCCGAAACGCTCCCACTCACCCTTCAGATACCCCAGGTCTCCCTTCAGTT
TGCTGGTTCTGGCAACCTGACCCTGACTCTGGACAGAGGGATACTGTATCAGGAAGTGAACCTGGTGGTG
ATGAAAGTGACTCAGCCCGACAGCAACACTTTGACCTGTGAGGTGATGGGACCCACCTCACCCAAGATGA
GACTGATCTTGAAGCAGGAGAATCAGGAGGCCAGGGTCTCCAGGCAGGAGAAAGTGATTCAAGTGCAGGC
CCCTGAAGCAGGGGTGTGGCAATGTCTACTGAGTGAAGGTGAAGAGGTCAAGATGGACTCCAAGATCCAG
GTTTTATCCAAAGGGTTGAATTCCGGCAGCCTGCACCACATCCTGGACGCCCAGAAGATGCTGTGGAACC
ACAGGGACAGGAACCTGCCTCCTCTGGCCCCTCTGGGCCCCCACCACCATCACCACCATTGAGTCTAGAC
ACGTGATTAATTAAGGATCCCCCGACCTCGACCTCTGGCTAATAAAGGAAATTTATTTTCATTGCAATAG
TGTGTTGGAATTTTTTGTGTCTCTCACTCGGAAGGACATATGGGAGGGCAAATCATTTGGTCGAGATCCC
TCGGAGATCTCTAGCTAGAGGATCGATCCCCGCCCCGGACGAACTAAACCTGACTACGACATCTCTGCCC
CTTCTTCGCGGGGCAGTGCATGTAATCCCTTCAGTTGGTTGGTACAACTTGCCAACTGGGCCCTGTTCCA
CATGTGACACGGGGGGGGACCAAACACAAAGGGGTTCTCTGACTGTAGTTGACATCCTTATAAATGGATG
TGCACATTTGCCAACACTGAGTGGCTTTCATCCTGGAGCAGACTTTGCAGTCTGTGGACTGCAACACAAC
ATTGCCTTTATGTGTAACTCTTGGCTGAAGCTCTTACACCAATGCTGGGGGACATGTACCTCCCAGGGGC
CCAGGAAGACTACGGGAGGCTACACCAACGTCAATCAGAGGGGCCTGTGTAGCTACCGATAAGCGGACCC
TCAAGAGGGCATTAGCAATAGTGTTTATAAGGCCCCCTTGTTAACCCTAAACGGGTAGCATATGCTTCCC
GGGTAGTAGTATATACTATCCAGACTAACCCTAATTCAATAGCATATGTTACCCAACGGGAAGCATATGC
TATCGAATTAGGGTTAGTAAAAGGGTCCTAAGGAACAGCGATATCTCCCACCCCATGAGCTGTCACGGTT
TTATTTACATGGGGTCAGGATTCCACGAGGGTAGTGAACCATTTTAGTCACAAGGGCAGTGGCTGAAGAT
CAAGGAGCGGGCAGTGAACTCTCCTGAATCTTCGCCTGCTTCTTCATTCTCCTTCGTTTAGCTAATAGAA
TAACTGCTGAGTTGTGAACAGTAAGGTGTATGTGAGGTGCTCGAAAACAAGGTTTCAGGTGACGCCCCCA
GAATAAAATTTGGACGGGGGGTTCAGTGGTGGCATTGTGCTATGACACCAATATAACCCTCACAAACCCC
TTGGGCAATAAATACTAGTGTAGGAATGAAACATTCTGAATATCTTTAACAATAGAAATCCATGGGGTGG
GGACAAGCCGTAAAGACTGGATGTCCATCTCACACGAATTTATGGCTATGGGCAACACATAATCCTAGTG
CAATATGATACTGGGGTTATTAAGATGTGTCCCAGGCAGGGACCAAGACAGGTGAACCATGTTGTTACAC
TCTATTTGTAACAAGGGGAAAGAGAGTGGACGCCGACAGCAGCGGACTCCACTGGTTGTCTCTAACACCC
CCGAAAATTAAACGGGGCTCCACGCCAATGGGGCCCATAAACAAAGACAAGTGGCCACTCTTTTTTTTGA
AATTGTGGAGTGGGGGCACGCGTCAGCCCCCACACGCCGCCCTGCGGTTTTGGACTGTAAAATAAGGGTG
TAATAACTTGGCTGATTGTAACCCCGCTAACCACTGCGGTCAAACCACTTGCCCACAAAACCACTAATGG
CACCCCGGGGAATACCTGCATAAGTAGGTGGGCGGGCCAAGATAGGGGCGCGATTGCTGCGATCTGGAGG
ACAAATTACACACACTTGCGCCTGAGCGCCAAGCACAGGGTTGTTGGTCCTCATATTCACGAGGTCGCTG
AGAGCACGGTGGGCTAATGTTGCCATGGGTAGCATATACTACCCAAATATCTGGATAGCATATGCTATCC
TAATCTATATCTGGGTAGCATAGGCTATCCTAATCTATATCTGGGTAGCATATGCTATCCTAATCTATAT
CTGGGTAGTATATGCTATCCTAATTTATATCTGGGTAGCATAGGCTATCCTAATCTATATCTGGGTAGCA
TATGCTATCCTAATCTATATCTGGGTAGTATATGCTATCCTAATCTGTATCCGGGTAGCATATGCTATCC
TAATAGAGATTAGGGTAGTATATGCTATCCTAATTTATATCTGGGTAGCATATACTACCCAAATATCTGG
ATAGCATATGCTATCCTAATCTATATCTGGGTAGCATATGCTATCCTAATCTATATCTGGGTAGCATAGG
CTATCCTAATCTATATCTGGGTAGCATATGCTATCCTAATCTATATCTGGGTAGTATATGCTATCCTAAT
TTATATCTGGGTAGCATAGGCTATCCTAATCTATATCTGGGTAGCATATGCTATCCTAATCTATATCTGG
GTAGTATATGCTATCCTAATCTGTATCCGGGTAGCATATGCTATCCTCATGATAAGCTGTCAAACATGAG
AATTTTCTTGAAGACGAAAGGGCCTCGTGATACGCCTATTTTTATAGGTTAATGTCATGATAATAATGGT
TTCTTAGACGTCAGGTGGCACTTTTCGGGGAAATGTGCGCGGAACCCCTATTTGTTTATTTTTCTAAATA
CATTCAAATATGTATCCGCTCATGAGACAATAACCCTGATAAATGCTTCAATAATATTGAAAAAGGAAGA
GTATGAGTATTCAACATTTCCGTGTCGCCCTTATTCCCTTTTTTGCGGCATTTTGCCTTCCTGTTTTTGC
TCACCCAGAAACGCTGGTGAAAGTAAAAGATGCTGAAGATCAGTTGGGTGCACGAGTGGGTTACATCGAA
CTGGATCTCAACAGCGGTAAGATCCTTGAGAGTTTTCGCCCCGAAGAACGTTTTCCAATGATGAGCACTT
TTAAAGTTCTGCTATGTGGCGCGGTATTATCCCGTGTTGACGCCGGGCAAGAGCAACTCGGTCGCCGCAT
ACACTATTCTCAGAATGACTTGGTTGAGTACTCACCAGTCACAGAAAAGCATCTTACGGATGGCATGACA
GTAAGAGAATTATGCAGTGCTGCCATAACCATGAGTGATAACACTGCGGCCAACTTACTTCTGACAACGA
TCGGAGGACCGAAGGAGCTAACCGCTTTTTTGCACAACATGGGGGATCATGTAACTCGCCTTGATCGTTG
GGAACCGGAGCTGAATGAAGCCATACCAAACGACGAGCGTGACACCACGATGCCTGCAGCAATGGCAACA
ACGTTGCGCAAACTATTAACTGGCGAACTACTTACTCTAGCTTCCCGGCAACAATTAATAGACTGGATGG
AGGCGGATAAAGTTGCAGGACCACTTCTGCGCTCGGCCCTTCCGGCTGGCTGGTTTATTGCTGATAAATC
TGGAGCCGGTGAGCGTGGGTCTCGCGGTATCATTGCAGCACTGGGGCCAGATGGTAAGCCCTCCCGTATC
GTAGTTATCTACACGACGGGGAGTCAGGCAACTATGGATGAACGAAATAGACAGATCGCTGAGATAGGTG
CCTCACTGATTAAGCATTGGTAACTGTCAGACCAAGTTTACTCATATATACTTTAGATTGATTTAAAACT
TCATTTTTAATTTAAAAGGATCTAGGTGAAGATCCTTTTTGATAATCTCATGACCAAAATCCCTTAACGT
GAGTTTTCGTTCCACTGAGCGTCAGACCCCGTAGAAAAGATCAAAGGATCTTCTTGAGATCCTTTTTTTC
TGCGCGTAATCTGCTGCTTGCAAACAAAAAAACCACCGCTACCAGCGGTGGTTTGTTTGCCGGATCAAGA
GCTACCAACTCTTTTTCCGAAGGTAACTGGCTTCAGCAGAGCGCAGATACCAAATACTGTTCTTCTAGTG
TAGCCGTAGTTAGGCCACCACTTCAAGAACTCTGTAGCACCGCCTACATACCTCGCTCTGCTAATCCTGT
TACCAGTGGCTGCTGCCAGTGGCGATAAGTCGTGTCTTACCGGGTTGGACTCAAGACGATAGTTACCGGA
TAAGGCGCAGCGGTCGGGCTGAACGGGGGGTTCGTGCACACAGCCCAGCTTGGAGCGAACGACCTACACC
GAACTGAGATACCTACAGCGTGAGCTATGAGAAAGCGCCACGCTTCCCGAAGGGAGAAAGGCGGACAGGT
ATCCGGTAAGCGGCAGGGTCGGAACAGGAGAGCGCACGAGGGAGCTTCCAGGGGGAAACGCCTGGTATCT
TTATAGTCCTGTCGGGTTTCGCCACCTCTGACTTGAGCGTCGATTTTTGTGATGCTCGTCAGGGGGGCGG
AGCCTATGGAAAAACGCCAGCAACGCGGCCTTTTTACGGTTCCTGGCCTTTTGCTGGCCTTTTGCTCACA
TGTTCTTTCCTGCGTTATCCCCTGATTCTGTGGATAACCGTATTACCGCCTTTGAGTGAGCTGATACCGC
TCGCCGCAGCCGAACGACCGAGCGCAGCGAGTCAGTGAGCGAGGAAGCGGAAGAGCGCCCAATACGCAAA
CCGCCTCTCCCCGCGCGTTGGCCGATTCATTAATGCAGCTGGCACGACAGGTTTCCCGACTGGAAAGCGG
GCAGTGAGCGCAACGCAATTAATGTGAGTTAGCTCACTCATTAGGCACCCCAGGCTTTACACTTTATGCT
TCCGGCTCGTATGTTGTGTGGAATTGTGAGCGGATAACAATTTCACACAGGAAACAGCTATGACCATGAT
TACGCCAAGCTCTAGCTAGAGGTCGACCAATTCTCATGTTTGACAGCTTATCATCGCAGATCCGGGCAAC
GTTGTTGCCATTGCTGCAGGCGCAGAACTGGTAGGTATGGAAGATCTATACATTGAATCAATATTGGCAA
TTAGCCATATTAGTCATTGGTTATATAGCATAAATCAATATTGGCTATTGGCCATTGCATACGTTGTATC
TATATCATAATATGTACATTTATATTGGCTCATGTCCAATATGACCGC
Features (pLannotate 1.2.2; 19 found; start..end, strand, type, name):
      7..386     +  enhancer       CMV enhancer: human cytomegalovirus immediate early enhancer
    388..587     +  promoter       CMV promoter: human cytomegalovirus (CMV) immediate early promoter
    655..693     +  misc_feature   Ad SA (fragment): adenovirus major late transcript splice acceptor (Friedrich and Soriano, 1991)
    726..935     -  CDS            PTP (fragment): TERM_ADE02 - Experimental evidence at protein level: Swiss-Prot protein existence level 1. Protein covalently bound to the viral DNA that acts as a primer for viral genomic replication by DNA strand displacement. Assembles on the viral origin of replication in an initiation complex with viral polymerase, DBP, host NFIA and host POU2F1/OCT1. During initiation, the polymerase covalently couples the first dCTP with Ser- 580 of pTP. The terminal protein stimulates the template activity over 20 fold compared to protein-free templates. Neo-synthesized viral genomes are linked to two preterminal prot
    966..1055    +  intron         chimeric intron (fragment): chimera between introns from adenovirus and immunoglobulin heavy chain genes
   1074..1120    +  CDS            IgH signal sequence (fragment): signal sequence from the mouse immunoglobulin heavy chain variable region
   3081..3218    +  CDS            ERVC_TABDI (fragment): Experimental evidence at protein level: Swiss-Prot protein existence level 1. Cysteine proteinase. Hydrolyzes denatured natural substrates such as casein, hemoglobin, azoalbumin and azocasein with a high specific activity. Has little or no activity against synthetic substrates. From Tabernaemontana divaricata (Crepe jasmine) (Ervatamia coronaria).
   4011..4571    +  CDS            Cd4 (fragment): CD4_RAT - Experimental evidence at protein level: Swiss-Prot protein existence level 1. Integral membrane glycoprotein that plays an essential role in the immune response and serves multiple functions in responses against both external and internal offenses. In T-cells, functions primarily as a coreceptor for MHC class II molecule:peptide complex. The antigens presented by class II peptides are derived from extracellular proteins while class I peptides are derived from cytosolic proteins. Interacts simultaneously with the T-cell receptor (TCR) and the MHC class II presented by antigen presenti
   4731..4786    +  polyA_signal   β-globin poly(A) signal: rabbit β-globin polyadenylation signal (Gil and Proudfoot, 1987)
   5300..6981    -  rep_origin     oriP (fragment): Epstein-Barr virus oriP replication origin (Yates et al., 2000)
   7108..7212    +  promoter       AmpR promoter: bla
   7213..8073    +  CDS            AmpR: β-lactamase; bla; confers resistance to ampicillin, carbenicillin, and related antibiotics
   8244..8832    +  rep_origin     ori: high-copy-number ColE1/pMB1/pBR322/pUC origin of replication
   9015..9107    +  CDS            lacI (fragment): lac repressor; lacI; The lac repressor binds to the lac operator to inhibit transcription in E. coli. This inhibition can be relieved by adding lactose or isopropyl-β-D-thiogalactopyranoside (IPTG).
   9120..9141    +  protein_bind   CAP binding site: CAP binding activates transcription in the presence of cAMP. E. coli catabolite activator protein
   9156..9186    +  promoter       lac promoter: promoter for the E. coli lac operon
   9194..9210    +  protein_bind   lac operator: The lac repressor binds to the lac operator to inhibit transcription in E. coli. This inhibition can be relieved by adding lactose or isopropyl-β-D-thiogalactopyranoside (IPTG). lac repressor encoded by lacI
   9280..9296    +  promoter       tet promoter (fragment): E. coli promoter for tetracycline efflux protein gene
   9306..9331    -  CDS            bla(M) (fragment): β-lactamase lacking the signal sequence; bla(M); allows cytosolic expression of β-lactamase
