[The description below was written by a language model from this plasmid's Addgene catalogue record and pLannotate feature annotations shown in this document.]
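Description:
SERA4-bio-His is a mammalian expression plasmid built on the pTT3 backbone, designed to produce the full-length Plasmodium falciparum protein SERA4 (PFB0345c) as a soluble, secreted, taggable recombinant protein. It is maintained in E. coli through a high-copy ColE1/pUC-type origin with ampicillin selection (AmpR). It also carries the Epstein-Barr virus oriP element, which allows episomal retention in mammalian cells that supply EBNA1. Short lac, tet and bla fragments near the bacterial origin appear to be backbone remnants with no role in expression.

The expression cassette is driven by the CMV enhancer and promoter, followed by adenovirus-derived leader and splice sequences and a chimeric intron that enhance transcript processing, and it ends in a rabbit β-globin polyadenylation signal. The annotation shows a mouse immunoglobulin heavy chain signal sequence fragment at the start of the coding region, which would direct the product into the secretory pathway. The synthetic SERA4 insert of about 2.8 kb sits between retained NotI and AscI sites. The feature table's match to a plant cysteine proteinase within it probably reflects a papain-like protease domain in SERA4. All potential N-linked glycosylation sites were removed by replacing serine or threonine with alanine, which prevents glycosylation at those sites in mammalian cells.

Downstream, the backbone fuses rat CD4 domains 3 and 4, a biotinylation sequence and a 6xHis tag to the C terminus. The biotinylation sequence and His tag are listed in the catalogue fields but not individually annotated in the feature table. These tags permit enzymatic monobiotinylation, capture on streptavidin, and nickel-affinity purification. The construct belongs to a library of merozoite surface and secreted proteins.
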