Addgene plasmid #50816: SERA4-bio-His
Purpose: Expresses enzymatically monobiotinylated full length SERA4
Depositing lab: Gavin Wright. Depositing organization: Wellcome Sanger Institute. Publication: Towards a comprehensive Plasmodium falciparum merozoite cell surface and secreted recombinant protein library. Zenonos ZA, Rayner JC, Wright GJ. Malar J. 2014 Mar 12;13(1):93. doi: 10.1186/1475-2875-13-93. PubMed 24620899.
Backbone
  Vector backbone: pTT3
  Backbone manufacturer: Yves Durocher
  Backbone size w/o insert (bp): 6670
  Modifications to backbone: Addition of CD4, biotinylation sequence, 6xhis tags
  Vector type: Mammalian Expression
Growth in bacteria
  Bacterial resistance: Ampicillin, 100 μg/mL
  Growth temperature: 37°C
  Growth strain: Top10
  Copy number: High Copy
Gene/Insert
  Gene/Insert name: SERA4 (alt name: PFB0345c)
  Species: P. falciparum
  Insert size (bp): 2828
  Mutation: all potential N-linked glycosylation sites (N-X-S/T, where X is not proline) were systematically removed by substituting alanine for serine/threonine at these sites.
  Promoter: CMV
  Tag / fusion protein: ratCD4d3+4,biotinylation sequence, 6xHis (C terminal on backbone)
  Cloning method: Restriction Enzyme; 5′ cloning site NotI (not destroyed); 3′ cloning site AscI (not destroyed)
  Sequencing primers: 5′ CMV-F; 3′ EBVori-F (5'-CCACTCAGTGTTGGCAAATG-3')
Resource information
  A portion of this plasmid was derived from a plasmid made by: pTT3 was obtained from Yves Durocher, National Research Council of Canada
Terms and licenses: Academic/Nonprofit Terms; Industry Terms: Not Available to Industry
Depositor comments: Made by gene synthesis
How to cite: SERA4-bio-His was a gift from Gavin Wright (Addgene plasmid # 50816 ; http://n2t.net/addgene:50816 ; RRID:Addgene_50816)
