>Addgene plasmid #50816 | SERA4-bio-His | addgene partial sequence | sequence record 78702 | EBVori-F 5'-CCACTCAGTGTTGGCAAATG-3'
ACTACAGTCAGAGAACCCCTTTGTGTTTGGTCCCCCCCCGTGTCACATGTGGAACAGGGCCCAGTTGGCA
AGTTGTACCAACCAACTGAAGGGATTACATGCACTGCCCCGCGAAGAAGGGGCAGAGATGTCGTAGTCAG
GTTTAGTTCGTCCGGGGCGGGGATCGATCCTCTAGCTAGAGATCTCCGAGGGATCTCGACCAAATGATTT
GCCCTCCCATATGTCCTTCCGAGTGAGAGACACAAAAAATTCCAACACACTATTGCAATGAAAATAAATT
TCCTTTATTAGCCAGAGGTCGAGGTCGGGGGATCCTTAATTAATCACGTGTCTAGACTCAATGGTGGTGA
TGGTGGTGGGGGCCCAGAGGGGCCAGAGGAGGCAGGTTCCTGTCCCTGTGGTTCCACAGCATCTTCTGGG
CGTCCAGGATGTGGTGCAGGCTGCCGGAATTCAACCCTTTGGATAAAACCTGGATCTTGGAGTCCATCTT
GACCTCTTCACCTTCACTCAGTAGACATTGCCACACCCCTGCTTCAGGGGCCTGCACTTGAATCACTTTC
TCCTGCCTGGAGACCCTGGCCTCCTGATTCTCCTGCTTCAAGATCAGTCTCATCTTGGGTGAGGTGGGTC
CCATCACCTCACAGGTCAAAGTGTTGCTGTCGGGCTGAGTCACTTTCATCACCACCAGGTTCACTTCCTG
ATACAGTATCCCTCTGTCCAGAGTCAGGGTCAGGTTGCCAGAACCAGCAAACTGAAGGGAGACCTGGGGT
ATCTGAAGGGTGAGTGGGAGCGTTTCGGACAGCTGGAACTTGGGGTTGCTAGTAGACTTCTGCACAGACA
CCTTTTGGTTCTTTAGGGAGAAGGTGATCCAGGACTGGGAAGAA
