>Addgene plasmid #50816 | SERA4-bio-His | addgene partial sequence | sequence record 79468 | CMV-F 5'-CGCAAATGGGCGGTAGGCGTG-3'
CTGAGCACCGTGGCGGGCGGCAGCGGGTGGCGGTCGGGGTTGTTTCTGGCGGAGGTGCTGCTGATGATGT
AATTAAAGTAGGCGGTCTTGAGACGGCGGATGGTCGAGGTGAGGTGTGGCAGGCTTGAGATCCAGCTGTT
GGGGTGAGTACTCCCTCTCAAAAGCGGGCATTACTTCTGCGCTAAGATTGTCAGTTTCCAAAAACGAGGA
GGATTTGATATTCACCTGGCCCGATCTGGCCATACACTTGAGTGACAATGACATCCACTTTGCCTTTCTC
TCCACAGGTGTCCACTCCCAGGTCCAAGTTTGCCACCATGGAGTTTCAGACCCAGGTACTCATGTCCCTG
CTGCTCTGCATGTCTGGTGCGGCCGCATCTACAACACAGGGCGGCGATACCGATACCCACCCTGGAACAC
CTCCAGGCGAGGGCTCCGATGTGTCTCAGGGCGCTGGACAGGATGCTA
